Addgene plasmid #195448: pMN-320
Purpose: Lentiviral Integratable mCherry Reporter for synZiFTR ZF3
Depositing lab: Ahmad Khalil. Depositing organization: Boston University Main Campus. Publication: Multidimensional control of therapeutic human cell function with synthetic gene circuits. Li HS, Israni DV, Gagnon KA, Gan KA, Raymond MH, Sander JD, Roybal KT, Joung JK, Wong WW, Khalil AS. Science. 2022 Dec 16;378(6625):1227-1234. doi: 10.1126/science.ade0156. Epub 2022 Dec 15. PubMed 36520914.
Backbone
  Vector backbone: pHR
  Vector type: Mammalian Expression, Lentiviral
Growth in bacteria
  Bacterial resistance: Ampicillin, 100 μg/mL
  Growth temperature: 37°C
  Growth strain: NEB Stable
  Copy number: Unknown
Gene/Insert
  Gene/Insert name: 8X ZF3 BS - minCMV - mCherry
  Species: Synthetic
  Cloning method: Gibson Cloning
Terms and licenses: Academic/Nonprofit Terms; Industry Terms: Not Available to Industry
How to cite: pMN-320 was a gift from Ahmad Khalil (Addgene plasmid # 195448 ; http://n2t.net/addgene:195448 ; RRID:Addgene_195448)
