[The description below was written by a language model from this plasmid's Addgene catalogue record and pLannotate feature annotations shown in this document.]
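Description:
pMN-320 is a self-inactivating HIV-1-based lentiviral transfer plasmid built on the pHR backbone, designed to integrate a fluorescent reporter for a synthetic zinc-finger transcription regulator (synZiFTR) into mammalian cells. In bacteria it is maintained through a high-copy ColE1/pUC-type origin and selected with ampicillin via the β-lactamase gene. The backbone also carries remnants typical of older pHR-lineage vectors outside the proviral region, including fragments of tetracycline resistance, rop and bom sequences, and an SV40 promoter followed by gpt fragments, SV40 small t intron and SV40 polyadenylation sequences. These appear to be historical carry-over rather than functional parts of the reporter design.

The packaged region runs from a truncated 5' LTR through the Ψ packaging signal with adjoining partial gag sequence, the Rev response element for Rev-dependent nuclear export of the genomic RNA, and the cPPT/CTS element that aids nuclear import, to a ΔU3 3' LTR that silences LTR-driven transcription after integration. Between these lies the payload: according to the catalogue entry, eight tandem binding sites for the ZF3 zinc-finger domain placed upstream of a minimal CMV promoter driving mCherry, followed by a WPRE to enhance transcript stability and expression. The automated annotation detects the minimal promoter, mCherry and WPRE but does not label the binding-site array, which presumably occupies the unannotated stretch just upstream of the minimal promoter. Because the minimal promoter has little basal activity on its own, mCherry should be produced only when a ZF3-based synthetic transcriptional activator is present and active. This makes the construct a stably integrated readout for characterising ZF3 synZiFTR activity in synthetic gene circuits in human cells. No mammalian selection marker within the provirus is annotated.
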