Features (pLannotate 1.2.2; 33 found; start..end, strand, type, name):
     38..106     +  CDS            nef (fragment): NEF_HV1Z2 - Experimental evidence at protein level: Swiss-Prot protein existence level 1. Extracellular Nef protein targets CD4(+) T-lymphocytes for apoptosis by interacting with CXCR4 surface receptors. From Human immunodeficiency virus type 1 group M subtype D (isolate Z2/CDC-Z34) (HIV-1).
    108..341     +  LTR            3' LTR (ΔU3): self-inactivating 3' long terminal repeat (LTR) from HIV-1
    366..384     -  promoter       SP6 promoter: promoter for bacteriophage SP6 RNA polymerase
    612..891     +  CDS            TcR (fragment): tetracycline efflux protein; tet; confers resistance to tetracycline
    892..940     -  misc_feature   bom (fragment): basis of mobility region from pBR322
   1042..1077    -  CDS            rop (fragment): Rop protein, which maintains plasmids at low copy number; rop
   1172..1276    +  promoter       AmpR promoter: bla
   1277..2137    +  CDS            AmpR: β-lactamase; bla; confers resistance to ampicillin, carbenicillin, and related antibiotics
   2308..2896    +  rep_origin     ori: high-copy-number ColE1/pMB1/pBR322/pUC origin of replication
   3079..3135    +  CDS            lacI (fragment): lac repressor; lacI; The lac repressor binds to the lac operator to inhibit transcription in E. coli. This inhibition can be relieved by adding lactose or isopropyl-β-D-thiogalactopyranoside (IPTG).
   3142..3471    +  promoter       SV40 promoter: SV40 enhancer and early promoter
   3671..3790    +  CDS            gpt (fragment): XGPT_ECOLI - Also known as gpp, gxu. Experimental evidence at protein level: Swiss-Prot protein existence level 1. Purine salvage pathway enzyme that catalyzes the transfer of the ribosyl-5-phosphate group from 5-phospho-alpha-D-ribose 1- diphosphate (PRPP) to the N9 position of the 6-oxopurines guanine and xanthine to form the corresponding ribonucleotides GMP (guanosine 5'- monophosphate) and XMP (xanthosine 5'-monophosphate), with the release of PPi. To a lesser extent, also acts on hypoxanthine (PubMed:9100006, PubMed:3886014). Does not ribophosphorylate adenine (PubMed:3886014). From Esch
   3790..4125    +  CDS            gpt (fragment): XGPT_ECOLI - Also known as gpp, gxu. Experimental evidence at protein level: Swiss-Prot protein existence level 1. Purine salvage pathway enzyme that catalyzes the transfer of the ribosyl-5-phosphate group from 5-phospho-alpha-D-ribose 1- diphosphate (PRPP) to the N9 position of the 6-oxopurines guanine and xanthine to form the corresponding ribonucleotides GMP (guanosine 5'- monophosphate) and XMP (xanthosine 5'-monophosphate), with the release of PPi. To a lesser extent, also acts on hypoxanthine (PubMed:9100006, PubMed:3886014). Does not ribophosphorylate adenine (PubMed:3886014). From Esch
   4220..4525    +  CDS            frsA (fragment): FRSA_ECOLI - Also known as yafA. Experimental evidence at protein level: Swiss-Prot protein existence level 1. Catalyzes the hydrolysis of esters (PubMed:15808744). Displays esterase activity toward pNP-butyrate (PubMed:15808744). May stimulate mixed-acid fermentation by acting as a fermentation/respiration switch that down-regulates respiration and up- regulates fermentation rates (PubMed:15169777). From Escherichia coli (strain K12).
   4529..4603    +  CDS            small t antigen (fragment): SV40 (simian virus 40) small t antigen
   4605..4670    +  intron         small t intron: SV40 (simian virus 40) small t antigen intron
   4800..4820    +  CDS            SV40 NLS: nuclear localization signal of SV40 (simian virus 40) large T antigen
   5139..5222    +  CDS            large T antigen (fragment): large T antigen from SV40 (simian virus 40)
   5245..5379    +  polyA_signal   SV40 poly(A) signal: SV40 polyadenylation signal
   5546..5875    +  CDS            nef (fragment): NEF_HV1BR - Experimental evidence at protein level: Swiss-Prot protein existence level 1. Extracellular Nef protein targets CD4(+) T-lymphocytes for apoptosis by interacting with CXCR4 surface receptors (PubMed:14990729). From Human immunodeficiency virus type 1 group M subtype B (isolate BRU/LAI) (HIV-1).
   5923..6180    +  LTR            5' LTR (truncated): truncated 5' long terminal repeat (LTR) from HIV-1
   6227..6352    +  misc_feature   HIV-1 Ψ: packaging signal of human immunodeficiency virus type 1
   6336..6674    +  CDS            HIV-1 gag (fragment): gag protein from human immunodeficiency virus 1; gag
   6849..7082    +  misc_feature   RRE: The Rev response element (RRE) of HIV-1 allows for Rev-dependent mRNA export from the nucleus to the cytoplasm.
   7459..7559    +  CDS            Rev (fragment): human immunodeficiency virus 1 (HIV-1) Rev protein; rev; enhances nuclear export of unspliced and incompletely spliced viral mRNAs
   7596..7713    +  misc_feature   cPPT/CTS: central polypurine tract and central termination sequence of HIV-1
   7750..7773    -  misc_feature   MCS (fragment): pBluescript multiple cloning site
   8165..8201    +  promoter       minimal CMV promoter (fragment): human cytomegalovirus (CMV) immediate early promoter
   8251..8960    +  CDS            mCherry (fragment): monomeric derivative of DsRed fluorescent protein (Shaner et al., 2004) mammalian codon-optimized
   8973..9003    +  misc_feature   MCS (fragment): pUC18/19 multiple cloning site
   9004..9022    +  misc_feature   MCS (fragment): pBluescript multiple cloning site
   9022..9610    +  misc_feature   WPRE: woodchuck hepatitis virus posttranscriptional regulatory element
   9611..21      +  misc_feature   MCS (fragment) (across the origin): pBluescript multiple cloning site
>Addgene plasmid #195448 | pMN-320 | addgene full sequence | sequence record 384850 | Addgene NGS Result
CGATACCGTCGACCTCGAGGGAATTAATTCGAGCTCGGTACCTTTAAGACCAATGACTTACAAGGCAGCT
GTAGATCTTAGCCACTTTTTAAAAGAAAAGGGGGGACTGGAAGGGCTAATTCACTCCCAACGAAGACAAG
ATCTGCTTTTTGCTTGTACTGGGTCTCTCTGGTTAGACCAGATCTGAGCCTGGGAGCTCTCTGGCTAACT
AGGGAACCCACTGCTTAAGCCTCAATAAAGCTTGCCTTGAGTGCTTCAAGTAGTGTGTGCCCGTCTGTTG
TGTGACTCTGGTAACTAGAGATCCCTCAGACCCTTTTAGTCAGTGTGGAAAATCTCTAGCAGCATCTAGA
ATTAATTCCGTGTATTCTATAGTGTCACCTAAATCGTATGTGTATGATACATAAGGTTATGTATTAATTG
TAGCCGCGTTCTAACGACAATATGTACAAGCCTAATTGTGTAGCATCTGGCTTACTGAAGCAGACCCTAT
CATCTCTCTCGTAAACTGCCGTCAGAGTCGGTTTGGTTGGACGAACCTTCTGAGTTTCTGGTAACGCCGT
CCCGCACCCGGAAATGGTCAGCGAACCAATCAGCAGGGTCATCGCTAGCCAGATCCTCTACGCCGGACGC
ATCGTGGCCGGCATCACCGGCGCCACAGGTGCGGTTGCTGGCGCCTATATCGCCGACATCACCGATGGGG
AAGATCGGGCTCGCCACTTCGGGCTCATGAGCGCTTGTTTCGGCGTGGGTATGGTGGCAGGCCCCGTGGC
CGGGGGACTGTTGGGCGCCATCTCCTTGCATGCACCATTCCTTGCGGCGGCGGTGCTCAACGGCCTCAAC
CTACTACTGGGCTGCTTCCTAATGCAGGAGTCGCATAAGGGAGAGCGTCGAATGGTGCACTCTCAGTACA
ATCTGCTCTGATGCCGCATAGTTAAGCCAGCCCCGACACCCGCCAACACCCGCTGACGCGCCCTGACGGG
CTTGTCTGCTCCCGGCATCCGCTTACAGACAAGCTGTGACCGTCTCCGGGAGCTGCATGTGTCAGAGGTT
TTCACCGTCATCACCGAAACGCGCGAGACGAAAGGGCCTCGTGATACGCCTATTTTTATAGGTTAATGTC
ATGATAATAATGGTTTCTTAGACGTCAGGTGGCACTTTTCGGGGAAATGTGCGCGGAACCCCTATTTGTT
TATTTTTCTAAATACATTCAAATATGTATCCGCTCATGAGACAATAACCCTGATAAATGCTTCAATAATA
TTGAAAAAGGAAGAGTATGAGTATTCAACATTTCCGTGTCGCCCTTATTCCCTTTTTTGCGGCATTTTGC
CTTCCTGTTTTTGCTCACCCAGAAACGCTGGTGAAAGTAAAAGATGCTGAAGATCAGTTGGGTGCACGAG
TGGGTTACATCGAACTGGATCTCAACAGCGGTAAGATCCTTGAGAGTTTTCGCCCCGAAGAACGTTTTCC
AATGATGAGCACTTTTAAAGTTCTGCTATGTGGCGCGGTATTATCCCGTATTGACGCCGGGCAAGAGCAA
CTCGGTCGCCGCATACACTATTCTCAGAATGACTTGGTTGAGTACTCACCAGTCACAGAAAAGCATCTTA
CGGATGGCATGACAGTAAGAGAATTATGCAGTGCTGCCATAACCATGAGTGATAACACTGCGGCCAACTT
ACTTCTGACAACGATCGGAGGACCGAAGGAGCTAACCGCTTTTTTGCACAACATGGGGGATCATGTAACT
CGCCTTGATCGTTGGGAACCGGAGCTGAATGAAGCCATACCAAACGACGAGCGTGACACCACGATGCCTG
TAGCAATGGCAACAACGTTGCGCAAACTATTAACTGGCGAACTACTTACTCTAGCTTCCCGGCAACAATT
AATAGACTGGATGGAGGCGGATAAAGTTGCAGGACCACTTCTGCGCTCGGCCCTTCCGGCTGGCTGGTTT
ATTGCTGATAAATCTGGAGCCGGTGAGCGTGGGTCTCGCGGTATCATTGCAGCACTGGGGCCAGATGGTA
AGCCCTCCCGTATCGTAGTTATCTACACGACGGGGAGTCAGGCAACTATGGATGAACGAAATAGACAGAT
CGCTGAGATAGGTGCCTCACTGATTAAGCATTGGTAACTGTCAGACCAAGTTTACTCATATATACTTTAG
ATTGATTTAAAACTTCATTTTTAATTTAAAAGGATCTAGGTGAAGATCCTTTTTGATAATCTCATGACCA
AAATCCCTTAACGTGAGTTTTCGTTCCACTGAGCGTCAGACCCCGTAGAAAAGATCAAAGGATCTTCTTG
AGATCCTTTTTTTCTGCGCGTAATCTGCTGCTTGCAAACAAAAAAACCACCGCTACCAGCGGTGGTTTGT
TTGCCGGATCAAGAGCTACCAACTCTTTTTCCGAAGGTAACTGGCTTCAGCAGAGCGCAGATACCAAATA
CTGTTCTTCTAGTGTAGCCGTAGTTAGGCCACCACTTCAAGAACTCTGTAGCACCGCCTACATACCTCGC
TCTGCTAATCCTGTTACCAGTGGCTGCTGCCAGTGGCGATAAGTCGTGTCTTACCGGGTTGGACTCAAGA
CGATAGTTACCGGATAAGGCGCAGCGGTCGGGCTGAACGGGGGGTTCGTGCACACAGCCCAGCTTGGAGC
GAACGACCTACACCGAACTGAGATACCTACAGCGTGAGCTATGAGAAAGCGCCACGCTTCCCGAAGGGAG
AAAGGCGGACAGGTATCCGGTAAGCGGCAGGGTCGGAACAGGAGAGCGCACGAGGGAGCTTCCAGGGGGA
AACGCCTGGTATCTTTATAGTCCTGTCGGGTTTCGCCACCTCTGACTTGAGCGTCGATTTTTGTGATGCT
CGTCAGGGGGGCGGAGCCTATGGAAAAACGCCAGCAACGCGGCCTTTTTACGGTTCCTGGCCTTTTGCTG
GCCTTTTGCTCACATGTTCTTTCCTGCGTTATCCCCTGATTCTGTGGATAACCGTATTACCGCCTTTGAG
TGAGCTGATACCGCTCGCCGCAGCCGAACGACCGAGCGCAGCGAGTCAGTGAGCGAGGAAGCGGAAGAGC
GCCCAATACGCAAACCGCCTCTCCCCGCGCGTTGGCCGATTCATTAATGCAGCTGTGGAATGTGTGTCAG
TTAGGGTGTGGAAAGTCCCCAGGCTCCCCAGCAGGCAGAAGTATGCAAAGCATGCATCTCAATTAGTCAG
CAACCAGGTGTGGAAAGTCCCCAGGCTCCCCAGCAGGCAGAAGTATGCAAAGCATGCATCTCAATTAGTC
AGCAACCATAGTCCCGCCCCTAACTCCGCCCATCCCGCCCCTAACTCCGCCCAGTTCCGCCCATTCTCCG
CCCCATGGCTGACTAATTTTTTTTATTTATGCAGAGGCCGAGGCCGCCTCGGCCTCTGAGCTATTCCAGA
AGTAGTGAGGAGGCTTTTTTGGAGGCCTAGGCTTTTGCAAAAAGCTTGGACACAAGACAGGCTTGCGAGA
TATGTTTGAGAATACCACTTTATCCCGCGTCAGGGAGAGGCAGTGCGTAAAAAGACGCGGACTCATGTGA
AATACTGGTTTTTAGTGCGCCAGATCTCTATAATCTCGCGCAACCTATTTTCCCCTCGAACACTTTTTAA
GCCGTAGATAAACAGGCTGGGACACTTCACATGAGCGAAAAATACATCGTCACCTGGGACATGTTGCAGA
TCCATGCACGTAAACTCGCAAGCCGACTGATGCCTTCTGAACAATGGAAAGGCATTATTGCCGTAAGCCG
TGGCGGTCTGTACCGGGTGCGTTACTGGCGCGTGAACTGGGTATTCGTCATGTCGATACCGTTTGTATTT
CCAGCTACGATCACGACAACCAGCGCGAGCTTAAAGTGCTGAAACGCGCAGAAGGCGATGGCGAAGGCTT
CATCGTTATTGATGACCTGGTGGATACCGGTGGTACTGCGGTTGCGATTCGTGAAATGTATCCAAAAGCG
CACTTTGTCACCATCTTCGCAAAACCGGCTGGTCGTCCGCTGGTTGATGACTATGTTGTTGATATCCCGC
AAGATACCTGGATTGAACAGCCGTGGGATATGGGCGTCGTATTCGTCCCGCCAATCTCCGGTCGCTAATC
TTTTCAACGCCTGGCACTGCCGGGCGTTGTTCTTTTTAACTTCAGGCGGGTTACAATAGTTTCCAGTAAG
TATTCTGGAGGCTGCATCCATGACACAGGCAAACCTGAGCGAAACCCTGTTCAAACCCCGCTTTAAACAT
CCTGAAACCTCGACGCTAGTCCGCCGCTTTAATCACGGCGCACAACCGCCTGTGCAGTCGGCCCTTGATG
GTAAAACCATCCCTCACTGGTATCGCATGATTAACCGTCTGATGTGGATCTGGCGCGGCATTGACCCACG
CGAAATCCTCGACGTCCAGGCACGTATTGTGATGAGCGATGCCGAACGTACCGACGATGATTTATACGAT
ACGGTGATTGGCTACCGTGGCGGCAACTGGATTTATGAGTGGGCCCCGGATCTTTGTGAAGGAACCTTAC
TTCTGTGGTGTGACATAATTGGACAAACTACCTACAGAGATTTAAAGCTCTAAGGTAAATATAAAATTTT
TAAGTGTATAATGTGTTAAACTACTGATTCTAATTGTTTGTGTATTTTAGATTCCAACCTATGGAACTGA
TGAATGGGAGCAGTGGTGGAATGCCTTTAATGAGGAAAACCTGTTTTGCTCAGAAGAAATGCCATCTAGT
GATGATGAGGCTACTGCTGACTCTCAACATTCTACTCCTCCAAAAAAGAAGAGAAAGGTAGAAGACCCCA
AGGACTTTCCTTCAGAATTGCTAAGTTTTTTGAGTCATGCTGTGTTTAGTAATAGAACTCTTGCTTGCTT
TGCTATTTACACCACAAAGGAAAAAGCTGCACTGCTATACAAGAAAATTATGGAAAAATATTCTGTAACC
TTTATAAGTAGGCATAACAGTTATAATCATAACATACTGTTTTTTCTTACTCCACACAGGCATAGAGTGT
CTGCTATTAATAACTATGCTCAAAAATTGTGTACCTTTAGCTTTTTAATTTGTAAAGGGGTTAATAAGGA
ATATTTGATGTATAGTGCCTTGACTAGAGATCATAATCAGCCATACCACATTTGTAGAGGTTTTACTTGC
TTTAAAAAACCTCCCACACCTCCCCCTGAACCTGAAACATAAAATGAATGCAATTGTTGTTGTTAACTTG
TTTATTGCAGCTTATAATGGTTACAAATAAAGCAATAGCATCACAAATTTCACAAATAAAGCATTTTTTT
CACTGCATTCTAGTTGTGGTTTGTCCAAACTCATCAATGTATCTTATCATGTCTGGATCAACTGGATAAC
TCAAGCTAACCAAAATCATCCCAAACTTCCCACCCCATACCCTATTACCACTGCCAATTACCTGTGGTTT
CATTTACTCTAAACCTGTGATTCCTCTGAATTATTTTCATTTTAAAGAAATTGTATTTGTTAAATATGTA
CTACAAACTTAGTAGTTGGAAGGGCTAATTCACTCCCAAAGAAGACAAGATATCCTTGATCTGTGGATCT
ACCACACACAAGGCTACTTCCCTGATTAGCAGAACTACACACCAGGGCCAGGGGTCAGATATCCACTGAC
CTTTGGATGGTGCTACAAGCTAGTACCAGTTGAGCCAGATAAGGTAGAAGAGGCCAATAAAGGAGAGAAC
ACCAGCTTGTTACACCCTGTGAGCCTGCATGGGATGGATGACCCGGAGAGAGAAGTGTTAGAGTGGAGGT
TTGACAGCCGCCTAGCATTTCATCACGTGGCCCGAGAGCTGCATCCGGAGTACTTCAAGAACTGCTGATA
TCGAGCTTGCTACAAGGGACTTTCCGCTGGGGACTTTCCAGGGAGGCGTGGCCTGGGCGGGACTGGGGAG
TGGCGAGCCCTCAGATCCTGCATATAAGCAGCTGCTTTTTGCCTGTACTGGGTCTCTCTGGTTAGACCAG
ATCTGAGCCTGGGAGCTCTCTGGCTAACTAGGGAACCCACTGCTTAAGCCTCAATAAAGCTTGCCTTGAG
TGCTTCAAGTAGTGTGTGCCCGTCTGTTGTGTGACTCTGGTAACTAGAGATCCCTCAGACCCTTTTAGTC
AGTGTGGAAAATCTCTAGCAGTGGCGCCCGAACAGGGACTTGAAAGCGAAAGGGAAACCAGAGGAGCTCT
CTCGACGCAGGACTCGGCTTGCTGAAGCGCGCACGGCAAGAGGCGAGGGGCGGCGACTGGTGAGTACGCC
AAAAATTTTGACTAGCGGAGGCTAGAAGGAGAGAGATGGGTGCGAGAGCGTCAGTATTAAGCGGGGGAGA
ATTAGATCGCGATGGGAAAAAATTCGGTTAAGGCCAGGGGGAAAGAAAAAATATAAATTAAAACATATAG
TATGGGCAAGCAGGGAGCTAGAACGATTCGCAGTTAATCCTGGCCTGTTAGAAACATCAGAAGGCTGTAG
ACAAATACTGGGACAGCTACAACCATCCCTTCAGACAGGATCAGAAGAACTTAGATCATTATATAATACA
GTAGCAACCCTCTATTGTGTGCATCAAAGGATAGAGATAAAAGACACCAAGGAAGCTTTAGACAAGATAG
AGGAAGAGCAAAACAAAAGTAAGACCACCGCACAGCAAGCGGCCGGCCGCTGATCTTCAGACCTGGAGGA
GGAGATATGAGGGACAATTGGAGAAGTGAATTATATAAATATAAAGTAGTAAAAATTGAACCATTAGGAG
TAGCACCCACCAAGGCAAAGAGAAGAGTGGTGCAGAGAGAAAAAAGAGCAGTGGGAATAGGAGCTTTGTT
CCTTGGGTTCTTGGGAGCAGCAGGAAGCACTATGGGCGCAGCGTCAATGACGCTGACGGTACAGGCCAGA
CAATTATTGTCTGGTATAGTGCAGCAGCAGAACAATTTGCTGAGGGCTATTGAGGCGCAACAGCATCTGT
TGCAACTCACAGTCTGGGGCATCAAGCAGCTCCAGGCAAGAATCCTGGCTGTGGAAAGATACCTAAAGGA
TCAACAGCTCCTGGGGATTTGGGGTTGCTCTGGAAAACTCATTTGCACCACTGCTGTGCCTTGGAATGCT
AGTTGGAGTAATAAATCTCTGGAACAGATTTGGAATCACACGACCTGGATGGAGTGGGACAGAGAAATTA
ACAATTACACAAGCTTAATACACTCCTTAATTGAAGAATCGCAAAACCAGCAAGAAAAGAATGAACAAGA
ATTATTGGAATTAGATAAATGGGCAAGTTTGTGGAATTGGTTTAACATAACAAATTGGCTGTGGTATATA
AAATTATTCATAATGATAGTAGGAGGCTTGGTAGGTTTAAGAATAGTTTTTGCTGTACTTTCTATAGTGA
ATAGAGTTAGGCAGGGATATTCACCATTATCGTTTCAGACCCACCTCCCAACCCCGAGGGGACCCGACAG
GCCCGAAGGAATAGAAGAAGAAGGTGGAGAGAGAGACAGAGACAGATCCATTCGATTAGTGAACGGATCT
CGACGGTATCGCCAAATGGCAGTATTCATCCACAATTTTAAAAGAAAAGGGGGGATTGGGGGGTACAGTG
CAGGGGAAAGAATAGTAGACATAATAGCAACAGACATACAAACTAAAGAATTACAAAAACAAATTACAAA
AATTCAAAATTTTCGGGTTTATTACAGGGACAGCAGAGATCCAGTTTGGATCGATAAGCTTGATATCGAA
TTCACGATTGAGTAACACTGTATCTAGTCTACCTACAGGGCTAGACGTCGAAGTAGCCGTAGGGATAGCG
TCAACCTCTTAGACGTCGAAGTAGCCGTAGAATCAGTTCTCCCGAGGTAGACGTCGAAGTAGCCGTAGAG
AGCCGTGCTTCCAATAAGACGTCGAAGTAGCCGTAGCGGGTTTCGTAACAATCGCATGAGGATTCGCAAC
GCCTTAGACGTCGAAGTAGCCGTAGTCCCGTCTCAGTAAAGGTAGACGTCGAAGTAGCCGTAGAATCGGA
CTGCCTTCGTAAGACGTCGAAGTAGCCGTAGGTATCAGTCGCCTCGGAAAGACGTCGAAGTAGCCGTAGA
TTCGTAAGAGGCTCACTCTCCCTTACACGGAGTGGATAACTAGTTAGGCGTGTACGGTGGGAGGCCTATA
TAAGCAGAGCTCGTTTAGTGAACCGTCAGATCGCCTGGAACGCGTACCGGTGTCGCCACCATGGTGAGCA
AGGGCGAGGAGGATAACATGGCCATCATCAAGGAGTTCATGCGCTTCAAGGTGCACATGGAGGGCTCCGT
GAACGGCCACGAGTTCGAGATCGAGGGCGAGGGCGAGGGCCGCCCCTACGAGGGCACCCAGACCGCCAAG
CTGAAGGTGACCAAGGGTGGCCCCCTGCCCTTCGCCTGGGACATCCTGTCCCCTCAGTTCATGTACGGCT
CCAAGGCCTACGTGAAGCACCCCGCCGACATCCCCGACTACTTGAAGCTGTCCTTCCCCGAGGGCTTCAA
GTGGGAGCGCGTGATGAACTTCGAGGACGGCGGCGTGGTGACCGTGACCCAGGACTCCTCCCTGCAGGAC
GGCGAGTTCATCTACAAGGTGAAGCTGCGCGGCACCAACTTCCCCTCCGACGGCCCCGTAATGCAGAAGA
AGACCATGGGCTGGCAGGCCTCCTCCGAGCGGATGTACCCCGAGGACGGCGCCCTGAAGGGCGAGATCAA
GCAGAGGCTGAAGCTGAAGGACGGCGGCCACTACGACGCTGAGGTCAAGACCACCTACAAGGCCAAGAAG
CCCGTGCAGCTGCCCGGCGCCTACAACGTCAACATCAAGTTGGACATCACCTCCCACAACGAGGACTACA
CCATCGTGGAACAGTACGAACGCGCCGAGGGCCGCCACTCCACCGGCGGCATGGACGAGCTGTACAAGTA
AAGCGGCCGCGACTCTAGAGTCGACCTGCAGGCATGCAAGCTTGATATCAAGCTTATCGATAATCAACCT
CTGGATTACAAAATTTGTGAAAGATTGACTGGTATTCTTAACTATGTTGCTCCTTTTACGCTATGTGGAT
ACGCTGCTTTAATGCCTTTGTATCATGCTATTGCTTCCCGTATGGCTTTCATTTTCTCCTCCTTGTATAA
ATCCTGGTTGCTGTCTCTTTATGAGGAGTTGTGGCCCGTTGTCAGGCAACGTGGCGTGGTGTGCACTGTG
TTTGCTGACGCAACCCCCACTGGTTGGGGCATTGCCACCACCTGTCAGCTCCTTTCCGGGACTTTCGCTT
TCCCCCTCCCTATTGCCACGGCGGAACTCATCGCCGCCTGCCTTGCCCGCTGCTGGACAGGGGCTCGGCT
GTTGGGCACTGACAATTCCGTGGTGTTGTCGGGGAAATCATCGTCCTTTCCTTGGCTGCTCGCCTGTGTT
GCCACCTGGATTCTGCGCGGGACGTCCTTCTGCTACGTCCCTTCGGCCCTCAATCCAGCGGACCTTCCTT
CCCGCGGCCTGCTGCCGGCTCTGCGGCCTCTTCCGCGTCTTCGCCTTCGCCCTCAGACGAGTCGGATCTC
CCTTTGGGCCGCCTCCCCGCAT
